Addgene plasmid #60569: pReporter_9
Purpose: A reporter plasmid containing the attB and attP sites flanking a green fluorescent protein reporter gene (gfp).
Depositing lab: Christopher Voigt. Depositing organization: Massachusetts Institute of Technology. Publication: Permanent genetic memory with >1-byte capacity. Yang L, Nielsen AA, Fernandez-Rodriguez J, McClune CJ, Laub MT, Lu TK, Voigt CA. Nat Methods. 2014 Dec;11(12):1261-6. doi: 10.1038/nmeth.3147. Epub 2014 Oct 26. PubMed 25344638.
Backbone
  Vector backbone: unknown
  Total vector size (bp): 4311
  Vector type: Bacterial Expression
Growth in bacteria
  Bacterial resistance: Chloramphenicol, 25 μg/mL
  Growth temperature: 37°C
  Growth strain: DH10B
  Copy number: Unknown
Gene/Insert
  Gene/Insert name: Reporter_9 (alt name: attB-GFPmut3-RiboJ-attP)
  Species: Synthetic
  Promoter: BBa_J23119
  Cloning method: Unknown
  Sequencing primers: 5′ GFP-F; 3′ GFP-R
Terms and licenses: Academic/Nonprofit Terms; Industry Terms: Not Available to Industry
Depositor comments: This reporter plasmid contains the attB and attP sites flanking a green fluorescent protein reporter gene (gfp). A strong constitutive promoter (BBa_J23119) is placed upstream of the attB site, which transcribes in the opposite orientation as gfp. After the integrase is expressed, the orientation of gfp is inverted and it is transcribed. After inversion, recombined attB and attP sites result in the formation of attL and attR. The attL site is located on the 5'UTR and could impact gfp expression. To insulate against this effect, we included a spacer and the ribozyme RiboJ. Also contains mRFP in order to aid the gating of cells.
How to cite: pReporter_9 was a gift from Christopher Voigt (Addgene plasmid # 60569 ; http://n2t.net/addgene:60569 ; RRID:Addgene_60569)
