[The description below was written by a language model from this plasmid's Addgene catalogue record and pLannotate feature annotations shown in this document.]
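Description:
pReporter_9 is a 4.3 kb bacterial reporter plasmid used to detect the activity of a serine integrase in E. coli. The named backbone is not recorded, but the annotated sequence shows a medium-copy p15A origin, which allows it to coexist with ColE1-type plasmids such as one supplying the integrase. It also shows a chloramphenicol acetyltransferase gene under its own promoter for chloramphenicol selection. The two available sequence records, assembled and depositor-supplied, differ by a single base in length and carry the same annotated features.

The payload is a synthetic inversion switch. A strong constitutive promoter, BBa_J23119, sits upstream of an attB site and points towards a GFPmut3 cassette that lies in the opposite orientation, so gfp is not transcribed in the starting state. The cassette is bounded on its far side by attP. The att sites themselves are not picked up in the feature tables and are known only from the depositor's description. When the cognate integrase is expressed, recombination between attB and attP flips the segment, aligns gfp with the promoter, and leaves attL and attR sites, giving a permanent change in the DNA. Because attL then lies in the 5′ untranslated region, a spacer and the self-cleaving ribozyme RiboJ (annotated as the sTRSV hammerhead) were placed ahead of gfp to insulate expression from that sequence. A partial match to an ssrA (LVA) degradation tag is annotated at the end of the GFP coding region.

A separate constitutively expressed mRFP1 cassette, flanked by BioBrick prefix and suffix and followed by terminators, marks plasmid-bearing cells to aid gating of cells. The record does not say which integrase the "9" sites correspond to. The plasmid comes from work on recombinase-based genetic memory.
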