Features (pLannotate 1.2.2; 21 found; start..end, strand, type, name):
     27..53      +  misc_feature   bom (fragment): basis of mobility region from pBR322
    152..207     -  rep_origin     RSF ori (fragment): Plasmids containing the RSF 1030 origin of replication can be propagated in E. coli cells that contain additional plasmids with compatible origins.
    295..839     -  rep_origin     p15A ori: Plasmids containing the medium-copy-number p15A origin of replication can be propagated in E. coli cells that contain a second plasmid with the ColE1 origin.
    924..1018    -  terminator     lambda t0 terminator: transcription terminator from phage lambda
   1042..1698    -  CDS            cat: CAT_ECOLX - Experimental evidence at protein level: Swiss-Prot protein existence level 1. This enzyme is an effector of chloramphenicol resistance in bacteria. From Escherichia coli. This protein is used as a marker in many commonly used cloning vectors, such as pACYC184.
   1699..1796    -  promoter       cat promoter: promoter of the E. coli cat gene encoding chloramphenicol acetyltransferase
   1861..1890    -  terminator     T3Te terminator: phage T3 early transcription terminator
   1976..2019    -  terminator     bacterial terminator: putative bacterial transcription terminator
   2022..2043    +  misc_feature   BioBrick prefix: BioBrick prefix for parts that do not start with "ATG"
   2047..2078    +  promoter       J23119 promoter (fragment): bacterial promoter (Registry of Standard Biological Parts BBa J23119)
   2106..2780    +  CDS            mRFP1: mRFP1 is a basic (constitutively fluorescent) red fluorescent protein published in 2002, derived from Discosoma sp.. It is reported to be a somewhat slowly-maturing monomer with low acid sensitivity.
   2803..2874    +  terminator     rrnB T1 terminator: transcription terminator T1 from the E. coli rrnB gene
   2890..2917    +  terminator     T7Te terminator: phage T7 early transcription terminator
   2924..2944    +  misc_feature   BioBrick suffix: universal suffix for all parts
   2945..3004    +  terminator     his operon terminator: This putative transcriptin terminator from the E. coli his operon has a 2-bp deletion introduced during synthesis. Its efficiency has not been determined.
   3100..3134    +  promoter       J23119 promoter: bacterial promoter (Registry of Standard Biological Parts BBa J23119)
   3222..3243    -  CDS            ssrA tag (LVA) (fragment): C-terminal peptide that mediates degradation in bacteria through the ClpXP and ClpAP proteases (McGinness et al., 2006) mutant LVA variant that confers accelerated degradation under some conditions (Andersen et al., 1998)
   3253..3966    -  CDS            GFP: green fluorescent protein
   4015..4064    -  misc_RNA       sTRSV HHRz: hammerhead ribozyme from the tobacco ringspot virus satellite RNA (Khvorova et al., 2003)
   4135..4162    -  terminator     T7Te terminator: phage T7 early transcription terminator
   4178..4249    -  terminator     rrnB T1 terminator: transcription terminator T1 from the E. coli rrnB gene
>Addgene plasmid #60569 | pReporter_9 | depositor full sequence | sequence record 97220 | pReporter_9 sequence 4311 bps
AGGTAGAGACCCACGAGGCAGACCTCAGCGCTAGCGGAGTGTATACTGGCTTACTATGTTGGCACTGATG
AGGGTGTCAGTGAAGTGCTTCATGTGGCAGGAGAAAAAAGGCTGCACCGGTGCGTCAGCAGAATATGTGA
TACAGGATATATTCCGCTTCCTCGCTCACTGACTCGCTACGCTCGGTCGTTCGACTGCGGCGAGCGGAAA
TGGCTTACGAACGGGGCGGAGATTTCCTGGAAGATGCCAGGAAGATACTTAACAGGGAAGTGAGAGGGCC
GCGGCAAAGCCGTTTTTCCATAGGCTCCGCCCCCCTGACAAGCATCACGAAATCTGACGCTCAAATCAGT
GGTGGCGAAACCCGACAGGACTATAAAGATACCAGGCGTTTCCCCTGGCGGCTCCCTCGTGCGCTCTCCT
GTTCCTGCCTTTCGGTTTACCGGTGTCATTCCGCTGTTATGGCCGCGTTTGTCTCATTCCACGCCTGACA
CTCAGTTCCGGGTAGGCAGTTCGCTCCAAGCTGGACTGTATGCACGAACCCCCCGTTCAGTCCGACCGCT
GCGCCTTATCCGGTAACTATCGTCTTGAGTCCAACCCGGAAAGACATGCAAAAGCACCACTGGCAGCAGC
CACTGGTAATTGATTTAGAGGAGTTAGTCTTGAAGTCATGCGCCGGTTAAGGCTAAACTGAAAGGACAAG
TTTTGGTGACTGCGCTCCTCCAAGCCAGTTACCTCGGTTCAAAGAGTTGGTAGCTCAGAGAACCTTCGAA
AAACCGCCCTGCAAGGCGGTTTTTTCGTTTTCAGAGCAAGAGATTACGCGCAGACCAAAACGATCTCAAG
AAGATCATCTTATTAAGGGGTCTGACGCTCAGTGGAACGAAAAGTATATATGAGTAAACTTGGTCTGACA
GCTCGAGGCTTGGATTCTCACCAATAAAAAACGCCCGGCGGCAACCGAGCGTTCTGAACAAATCCAGATG
GAGTTCTGAGGTCATTACTGGATCTATCAACAGGAGTCCAAGCGAGCTCGATATCAAATTACGCCCCGCC
CTGCCACTCATCGCAGTACTGTTGTAATTCATTAAGCATTCTGCCGACATGGAAGCCATCACAAACGGCA
TGATGAACCTGAATCGCCAGCGGCATCAGCACCTTGTCGCCTTGCGTATAATATTTGCCCATGGTGAAAA
CGGGGGCGAAGAAGTTGTCCATATTGGCCACGTTTAAATCAAAACTGGTGAAACTCACCCAGGGATTGGC
TGAGACGAAAAACATATTCTCAATAAACCCTTTAGGGAAATAGGCCAGGTTTTCACCGTAACACGCCACA
TCTTGCGAATATATGTGTAGAAACTGCCGGAAATCGTCGTGGTATTCACTCCAGAGCGATGAAAACGTTT
CAGTTTGCTCATGGAAAACGGTGTAACAAGGGTGAACACTATCCCATATCACCAGCTCACCGTCTTTCAT
TGCCATACGAAATTCCGGATGAGCATTCATCAGGCGGGCAAGAATGTGAATAAAGGCCGGATAAAACTTG
TGCTTATTTTTCTTTACGGTCTTTAAAAAGGCCGTAATATCCAGCTGAACGGTCTGGTTATAGGTACATT
GAGCAACTGACTGAAATGCCTCAAAATGTTCTTTACGATGCCATTGGGATATATCAACGGTGGTATATCC
AGTGATTTTTTTCTCCATTTTAGCTTCCTTAGCTCCTGAAAATCTCGATAACTCAAAAAATACGCCCGGT
AGTGATCTTATTTCATTATGGTGAAAGTTGGAACCTCTTACGTGCCCGATCAACTCGCGCGTTTGCCACC
TGACGTCTAAGAAAAGGAATATTCAGCAATTTGCCCGTGCCGAAGAAAGGCCCACCCGTGAAGGTGAGCC
AGTGAGTTGATTGTGCCACCTGACGTCTAAGAAACCATTATTATCATGACATTAACCTATAAAAATAGGC
GTATCACGAGGCAGAATTTCAGATAAAAAAAATCCTTAGCTTTCGCTAAGGATGATTTCTGGAATTCGCG
GCCGCTTCTAGAGTTTACAGCTAGCTCAGTCCTAGGTATTATGCTAGCTACTAGAGTCACACAGGAAAGT
ACTAGATGGCTTCCTCCGAAGACGTTATCAAAGAGTTCATGCGTTTCAAAGTTCGTATGGAAGGTTCCGT
TAACGGTCACGAGTTCGAAATCGAAGGTGAAGGTGAAGGTCGTCCGTACGAAGGTACCCAGACCGCTAAA
CTGAAAGTTACCAAAGGTGGTCCGCTGCCGTTCGCTTGGGACATCCTGTCCCCGCAGTTCCAGTACGGTT
CCAAAGCTTACGTTAAACACCCGGCTGACATCCCGGACTACCTGAAACTGTCCTTCCCGGAAGGTTTCAA
ATGGGAACGTGTTATGAACTTCGAAGACGGTGGTGTTGTTACCGTTACCCAGGACTCCTCCCTGCAAGAC
GGTGAGTTCATCTACAAAGTTAAACTGCGTGGTACCAACTTCCCGTCCGACGGTCCGGTTATGCAGAAAA
AAACCATGGGTTGGGAAGCTTCCACCGAACGTATGTACCCGGAAGACGGTGCTCTGAAAGGTGAAATCAA
AATGCGTCTGAAACTGAAAGACGGTGGTCACTACGACGCTGAAGTTAAAACCACCTACATGGCTAAAAAA
CCGGTTCAGCTGCCGGGTGCTTACAAAACCGACATCAAACTGGACATCACCTCCCACAACGAAGACTACA
CCATCGTTGAACAGTACGAACGTGCTGAAGGTCGTCACTCCACCGGTGCTTAATAATACTAGAGCCAGGC
ATCAAATAAAACGAAAGGCTCAGTCGAAAGACTGGGCCTTTCGTTTTATCTGTTGTTTGTCGGTGAACGC
TCTCTACTAGAGTCACACTGGCTCACCTTCGGGTGGGCCTTTCTGCGTTTATATACTAGTAGCGGCCGCT
GCAGTCCGGCAAAAAAACGGGCAAGGTGTCACCACCCTGCCCTTTTTCTTTAAAACCGAAAAGATTACTT
CGCGTTATGCAGGCTTCCTCGCTCACTGACTCGCTGCGCTCGGTCGTTCGGCTGCGGCGAGCGGTATCAG
CTCACTCAAAGGCGGTAATTTGACAGCTAGCTCAGTCCTAGGTATAATGCTAGCAGTTCGATGAGAGCGA
TAACTTTATATTGCGAAAAATAATTGGCGAACGAGGTAACTGGATACCTCATCCGCCAATTAAAATTTGT
TAAGCGTAGTTTTCGTCGTTTGCTGCAGGCCTTTTGTATAGTTCATCCATGCCATGTGTAATCCCAGCAG
CTGTTACAAACTCAAGAAGGACCATGTGGTCTCTCTTTTCGTTGGGATCTTTCGAAAGGGCAGATTGTGT
GGACAGGTAATGGTTGTCTGGTAAAAGGACAGGGCCATCGCCAATTGGAGTATTTTGTTGATAATGGTCT
GCTAGTTGAACGCTTCCATCTTCAATGTTGTGTCTAATTTTGAAGTTAACTTTGATTCCATTCTTTTGTT
TGTCTGCCATGATGTATACATTGTGTGAGTTATAGTTGTATTCCAACTTGTGTCCAAGAATGTTTCCATC
TTCTTTAAAATCAATACCTTTTAACTCGATTCTATTAACAAGTGTATCACCTTCAAACTTGACTTCAGCA
CGTGTCTTATAGTTCCCGTCATCTTTGAAAAATATAGTTCTTTCCTGTACATAACCTTCGGGCATGGCAC
TCTTGAAAAAGTCATGCCGTTTCATATGATCTGGGTATCTTGAAAAGCATTGAACACCATAAGTCAAAGT
AGTGACAAGTGTTGGCCATGGAACAGGTAGTTTTCCAGTAGTGCAAATAAATTTAAGGGTAAGTTTTCCG
TATGCTGCATCACCTTCACCCTCTCCACTGACAGAAAATTTGTGCCCATTAACATTACCATCTAATTCAA
CAAGAATTGGGACAACTCCAGTGAAAAGTTCTTCTCCTTTACTCATCTAGTATTTCTCCTCTTTCTCTAG
ATTAAACAAAATTATTTGTAGAGGCTGTTTCGTCCTCACGGACTCATCAGACCGGAAAGCACATCCGGTG
ACAGCTTAATTGGAAGTTCGGAATAACTATGCAGATACCTGATACACACTTCCAACAAAAACAACCACTA
TAAACGCAGAAAGGCCCACCCGAAGGTGAGCCAGTGTGACTCTAGTAGAGAGCGTTCACCGACAAACAAC
AGATAAAACGAAAGGCCCAGTCTTTCGACTGAGCCTTTCGTTTTATTTGATGCCTGGCTAGGGCCCATAC
CCAAAAAAAAACCCCGCCCCTGACAGGGCGGGGTTTTTTTT
