Features (pLannotate 1.2.2; 21 found; start..end, strand, type, name):
     27..53      +  misc_feature   bom (fragment): basis of mobility region from pBR322
    152..207     -  rep_origin     RSF ori (fragment): Plasmids containing the RSF 1030 origin of replication can be propagated in E. coli cells that contain additional plasmids with compatible origins.
    295..840     -  rep_origin     p15A ori: Plasmids containing the medium-copy-number p15A origin of replication can be propagated in E. coli cells that contain a second plasmid with the ColE1 origin.
    925..1019    -  terminator     lambda t0 terminator: transcription terminator from phage lambda
   1043..1699    -  CDS            cat: CAT_ECOLX - Experimental evidence at protein level: Swiss-Prot protein existence level 1. This enzyme is an effector of chloramphenicol resistance in bacteria. From Escherichia coli. This protein is used as a marker in many commonly used cloning vectors, such as pACYC184.
   1700..1797    -  promoter       cat promoter: promoter of the E. coli cat gene encoding chloramphenicol acetyltransferase
   1862..1891    -  terminator     T3Te terminator: phage T3 early transcription terminator
   1977..2020    -  terminator     bacterial terminator: putative bacterial transcription terminator
   2023..2044    +  misc_feature   BioBrick prefix: BioBrick prefix for parts that do not start with "ATG"
   2048..2079    +  promoter       J23119 promoter (fragment): bacterial promoter (Registry of Standard Biological Parts BBa J23119)
   2107..2781    +  CDS            mRFP1: mRFP1 is a basic (constitutively fluorescent) red fluorescent protein published in 2002, derived from Discosoma sp.. It is reported to be a somewhat slowly-maturing monomer with low acid sensitivity.
   2804..2875    +  terminator     rrnB T1 terminator: transcription terminator T1 from the E. coli rrnB gene
   2891..2918    +  terminator     T7Te terminator: phage T7 early transcription terminator
   2925..2945    +  misc_feature   BioBrick suffix: universal suffix for all parts
   2946..3003    +  terminator     his operon terminator: This putative transcriptin terminator from the E. coli his operon has a 2-bp deletion introduced during synthesis. Its efficiency has not been determined.
   3099..3133    +  promoter       J23119 promoter: bacterial promoter (Registry of Standard Biological Parts BBa J23119)
   3221..3242    -  CDS            ssrA tag (LVA) (fragment): C-terminal peptide that mediates degradation in bacteria through the ClpXP and ClpAP proteases (McGinness et al., 2006) mutant LVA variant that confers accelerated degradation under some conditions (Andersen et al., 1998)
   3252..3965    -  CDS            GFP: green fluorescent protein
   4014..4063    -  misc_RNA       sTRSV HHRz: hammerhead ribozyme from the tobacco ringspot virus satellite RNA (Khvorova et al., 2003)
   4134..4161    -  terminator     T7Te terminator: phage T7 early transcription terminator
   4177..4248    -  terminator     rrnB T1 terminator: transcription terminator T1 from the E. coli rrnB gene
>Addgene plasmid #60569 | pReporter_9 | addgene full sequence | sequence record 107121 | Addgene Assembled Sequence
AGGTAGAGACCCACGAGGCAGACCTCAGCGCTAGCGGAGTGTATACTGGCTTACTATGTTGGCACTGATG
AGGGTGTCAGTGAAGTGCTTCATGTGGCAGGAGAAAAAAGGCTGCACCGGTGCGTCAGCAGAATATGTGA
TACAGGATATATTCCGCTTCCTCGCTCACTGACTCGCTACGCTCGGTCGTTCGACTGCGGCGAGCGGAAA
TGGCTTACGAACGGGGCGGAGATTTCCTGGAAGATGCCAGGAAGATACTTAACAGGGAAGTGAGAGGGCC
GCGGCAAAGCCGTTTTTCCATAGGCTCCGCCCCCCTGACAAGCATCACGAAATCTGACGCTCAAATCAGT
GGTGGCGAAACCCGACAGGACTATAAAGATACCAGGCGTTTCCCCCTGGCGGCTCCCTCGTGCGCTCTCC
TGTTCCTGCCTTTCGGTTTACCGGTGTCATTCCGCTGTTATGGCCGCGTTTGTCTCATTCCACGCCTGAC
ACTCAGTTCCGGGTAGGCAGTTCGCTCCAAGCTGGACTGTATGCACGAACCCCCCGTTCAGTCCGACCGC
TGCGCCTTATCCGGTAACTATCGTCTTGAGTCCAACCCGGAAAGACATGCAAAAGCACCACTGGCAGCAG
CCACTGGTAATTGATTTAGAGGAGTTAGTCTTGAAGTCATGCGCCGGTTAAGGCTAAACTGAAAGGACAA
GTTTTGGTGACTGCGCTCCTCCAAGCCAGTTACCTCGGTTCAAAGAGTTGGTAGCTCAGAGAACCTTCGA
AAAACCGCCCTGCAAGGCGGTTTTTTCGTTTTCAGAGCAAGAGATTACGCGCAGACCAAAACGATCTCAA
GAAGATCATCTTATTAAGGGGTCTGACGCTCAGTGGAACGAAAAGTATATATGAGTAAACTTGGTCTGAC
AGCTCGAGGCTTGGATTCTCACCAATAAAAAACGCCCGGCGGCAACCGAGCGTTCTGAACAAATCCAGAT
GGAGTTCTGAGGTCATTACTGGATCTATCAACAGGAGTCCAAGCGAGCTCGATATCAAATTACGCCCCGC
CCTGCCACTCATCGCAGTACTGTTGTAATTCATTAAGCATTCTGCCGACATGGAAGCCATCACAAACGGC
ATGATGAACCTGAATCGCCAGCGGCATCAGCACCTTGTCGCCTTGCGTATAATATTTGCCCATGGTGAAA
ACGGGGGCGAAGAAGTTGTCCATATTGGCCACGTTTAAATCAAAACTGGTGAAACTCACCCAGGGATTGG
CTGAGACGAAAAACATATTCTCAATAAACCCTTTAGGGAAATAGGCCAGGTTTTCACCGTAACACGCCAC
ATCTTGCGAATATATGTGTAGAAACTGCCGGAAATCGTCGTGGTATTCACTCCAGAGCGATGAAAACGTT
TCAGTTTGCTCATGGAAAACGGTGTAACAAGGGTGAACACTATCCCATATCACCAGCTCACCGTCTTTCA
TTGCCATACGAAATTCCGGATGAGCATTCATCAGGCGGGCAAGAATGTGAATAAAGGCCGGATAAAACTT
GTGCTTATTTTTCTTTACGGTCTTTAAAAAGGCCGTAATATCCAGCTGAACGGTCTGGTTATAGGTACAT
TGAGCAACTGACTGAAATGCCTCAAAATGTTCTTTACGATGCCATTGGGATATATCAACGGTGGTATATC
CAGTGATTTTTTTCTCCATTTTAGCTTCCTTAGCTCCTGAAAATCTCGATAACTCAAAAAATACGCCCGG
TAGTGATCTTATTTCATTATGGTGAAAGTTGGAACCTCTTACGTGCCCGATCAACTCGCGCGTTTGCCAC
CTGACGTCTAAGAAAAGGAATATTCAGCAATTTGCCCGTGCCGAAGAAAGGCCCACCCGTGAAGGTGAGC
CAGTGAGTTGATTGTGCCACCTGACGTCTAAGAAACCATTATTATCATGACATTAACCTATAAAAATAGG
CGTATCACGAGGCAGAATTTCAGATAAAAAAAATCCTTAGCTTTCGCTAAGGATGATTTCTGGAATTCGC
GGCCGCTTCTAGAGTTTACAGCTAGCTCAGTCCTAGGTATTATGCTAGCTACTAGAGTCACACAGGAAAG
TACTAGATGGCTTCCTCCGAAGACGTTATCAAAGAGTTCATGCGTTTCAAAGTTCGTATGGAAGGTTCCG
TTAACGGTCACGAGTTCGAAATCGAAGGTGAAGGTGAAGGTCGTCCGTACGAAGGTACCCAGACCGCTAA
ACTGAAAGTTACCAAAGGTGGTCCGCTGCCGTTCGCTTGGGACATCCTGTCCCCGCAGTTCCAGTACGGT
TCCAAAGCTTACGTTAAACACCCGGCTGACATCCCGGACTACCTGAAACTGTCCTTCCCGGAAGGTTTCA
AATGGGAACGTGTTATGAACTTCGAAGACGGTGGTGTTGTTACCGTTACCCAGGACTCCTCCCTGCAAGA
CGGTGAGTTCATCTACAAAGTTAAACTGCGTGGTACCAACTTCCCGTCCGACGGTCCGGTTATGCAGAAA
AAAACCATGGGTTGGGAAGCTTCCACCGAACGTATGTACCCGGAAGACGGTGCTCTGAAAGGTGAAATCA
AAATGCGTCTGAAACTGAAAGACGGTGGTCACTACGACGCTGAAGTTAAAACCACCTACATGGCTAAAAA
ACCGGTTCAGCTGCCGGGTGCTTACAAAACCGACATCAAACTGGACATCACCTCCCACAACGAAGACTAC
ACCATCGTTGAACAGTACGAACGTGCTGAAGGTCGTCACTCCACCGGTGCTTAATAATACTAGAGCCAGG
CATCAAATAAAACGAAAGGCTCAGTCGAAAGACTGGGCCTTTCGTTTTATCTGTTGTTTGTCGGTGAACG
CTCTCTACTAGAGTCACACTGGCTCACCTTCGGGTGGGCCTTTCTGCGTTTATATACTAGTAGCGGCAGC
TGCAGTCCGGCAAAAAAGGGCAAGGTGTCACCACCCTGCCCTTTTTCTTTAAAACCGAAAAGATTACTTC
GCGTTATGCAGGCTTCCTCGCTCACTGACTCGCTGCGCTCGGTCGTTCGGCTGCGGCGAGCGGTATCAGC
TCACTCAAAGGCGGTAATTTGACAGCTAGCTCAGTCCTAGGTATAATGCTAGCAGTTCGATGAGAGCGAT
AACTTTATATTGCGAAAAATAATTGGCGAACGAGGTAACTGGATACCTCATCCGCCAATTAAAATTTGTT
AAGCGTAGTTTTCGTCGTTTGCTGCAGGCCTTTTGTATAGTTCATCCATGCCATGTGTAATCCCAGCAGC
TGTTACAAACTCAAGAAGGACCATGTGGTCTCTCTTTTCGTTGGGATCTTTCGAAAGGGCAGATTGTGTG
GACAGGTAATGGTTGTCTGGTAAAAGGACAGGGCCATCGCCAATTGGAGTATTTTGTTGATAATGGTCTG
CTAGTTGAACGCTTCCATCTTCAATGTTGTGTCTAATTTTGAAGTTAACTTTGATTCCATTCTTTTGTTT
GTCTGCCATGATGTATACATTGTGTGAGTTATAGTTGTATTCCAACTTGTGTCCAAGAATGTTTCCATCT
TCTTTAAAATCAATACCTTTTAACTCGATTCTATTAACAAGTGTATCACCTTCAAACTTGACTTCAGCAC
GTGTCTTATAGTTCCCGTCATCTTTGAAAAATATAGTTCTTTCCTGTACATAACCTTCGGGCATGGCACT
CTTGAAAAAGTCATGCCGTTTCATATGATCTGGGTATCTTGAAAAGCATTGAACACCATAAGTCAAAGTA
GTGACAAGTGTTGGCCATGGAACAGGTAGTTTTCCAGTAGTGCAAATAAATTTAAGGGTAAGTTTTCCGT
ATGCTGCATCACCTTCACCCTCTCCACTGACAGAAAATTTGTGCCCATTAACATTACCATCTAATTCAAC
AAGAATTGGGACAACTCCAGTGAAAAGTTCTTCTCCTTTACTCATCTAGTATTTCTCCTCTTTCTCTAGA
TTAAACAAAATTATTTGTAGAGGCTGTTTCGTCCTCACGGACTCATCAGACCGGAAAGCACATCCGGTGA
CAGCTTAATTGGAAGTTCGGAATAACTATGCAGATACCTGATACACACTTCCAACAAAAACAACCACTAT
AAACGCAGAAAGGCCCACCCGAAGGTGAGCCAGTGTGACTCTAGTAGAGAGCGTTCACCGACAAACAACA
GATAAAACGAAAGGCCCAGTCTTTCGACTGAGCCTTTCGTTTTATTTGATGCCTGGCTAGGGCCCATACC
CAAAAAAAAACCCCGCCCCTGACAGGGCGGGGTTTTTTTT
