>Addgene plasmid #60569 | pReporter_9 | addgene partial sequence | sequence record 106354 | GFP-F 5'-GGTCCTTCTTGAGTTTGTAAC-3'
AAAGGCCTGCAGCAAACGACGAAAACTACGCTTAACAAATTTTAATTGGCGGATGAGGTATCCAGTTACC
TCGTTCGCCAATTATTTTTCGCAATATAAAGTTATCGCTCTCATCGAACTGCTAGCATTATACCTAGGAC
TGAGCTAGCTGTCAAATTACCGCCTTTGAGTGAGCTGATACCGCTCGCCGCAGCCGAACGACCGAGCGCA
GCGAGTCAGTGAGCGAGGAAGCCTGCATAACGCGAAGTAATCTTTTCGGTTTTAAAGAAAAAGGGCAGGG
TGGTGACACCTTGCCCTTTTTTGCCGGACTGCAGCTGCCGCTACTAGTATATAAACGCAGAAAGGCCCAC
CCGAAGGTGAGCCAGTGTGACTCTAGTAGAGAGCGTTCACCGACAAACAACAGATAAAACGAAAGGCCCA
GTCTTTCGACTGAGCCTTTCGTTTTATTTGATGCCTGGCTCTAGTATTATTAAGCACCGGTGGAGTGACG
ACCTTCAGCACGTTCGTACTGTTCAACGATGGTGTAGTCTTCGTTGTGGGAGGTGATGTCCAGTTTGATG
TCGGTTTTGTAAGCACCCGGCAGCTGAACCGGTTTTTTAGCCATGTAGGTGGTTTTAACTTCAGCGTCGT
AGTGACCACCGTCTTTCAGTTTCAGACGCATTTTGATTTCACCTTTCAGAGCACCGTCTTCCGGGTACAT
ACGTTCGGTGGAAGCTTCCCAACCCATGGTTTTTTTCTGCATAACCGGACCGTCGGACGGGAAGTTGGTA
CCACGCAGTTTAACTTTGTAGATGAACTCACCGTCTTGCA
