>Addgene plasmid #60569 | pReporter_9 | addgene partial sequence | sequence record 107929 | GFP-R 5'-CCATCTAATTCAACAAGAATTGGGACAAC-3'
CTCATCTAGTATTTCTCCTCTTTCTCTAGATTAAACAAAATTATTTGTAGAGGCTGTTTCGTCCTCACGG
ACTCATCAGACCGGAAAGCACATCCGGTGACAGCTTAATTGGAAGTTCGGAATAACTATGCAGATACCTG
ATACACACTTCCAACAAAAACAACCACTATAAACGCAGAAAGGCCCACCCGAAGGTGAGCCAGTGTGACT
CTAGTAGAGAGCGTTCACCGACAAACAACAGATAAAACGAAAGGCCCAGTCTTTCGACTGAGCCTTTCGT
TTTATTTGATGCCTGGCTAGGGCCCATACCCAAAAAAAAACCCCGCCCCTGACAGGGCGGGGTTTTTTTT
AGGTAGAGACCCACGAGGCAGACCTCAGCGCTAGCGGAGTGTATACTGGCTTACTATGTTGGCACTGATG
AGGGTGTCAGTGAAGTGCTTCATGTGGCAGGAGAAAAAAGGCTGCACCGGTGCGTCAGCAGAATATGTGA
TACAGGATATATTCCGCTTCCTCGCTCACTGACTCGCTACGCTCGGTCGTTCGACTGCGGCGAGCGGAAA
TGGCTTACGAACGGGGCGGAGATTTCCTGGAAGATGCCAGGAAGATACTTAACAGGGAAGTGAGAGGGCC
GCGGCAAAGCCGTTTTTCCATAGGCTCCGCCCCCCTGACAAGCATCACGAAATCTGACGCTCAAATCAGT
GGTGGCGAAACCCGACAGGACTATAAAGATACCAGGCGTTTCCCCCTGGCGGCTCCCTCGTGCGCTCTCC
TGTTCCTGCCTTTCGGTTTACCGGTGTCATTCCGCTGTTATGGCCGCGTTTGTCTCATTCCACGCCTGAC
ACTCAGTTCCGGGTAGGCAGTTCGCTCCAAGCTGGACTG
